>Addgene plasmid #148480 | pcDNA3.1-MS2-HA-HsMex3B_230-569_AD | addgene full sequence | sequence record 409988 | Addgene NGS Result
GACGGATCGGGAGATCTCCCGATCCCCTATGGTGCACTCTCAGTACAATCTGCTCTGATGCCGCATAGTT
AAGCCAGTATCTGCTCCCTGCTTGTGTGTTGGAGGTCGCTGAGTAGTGCGCGAGCAAAATTTAAGCTACA
ACAAGGCAAGGCTTGACCGACAATTGCATGAAGAATCTGCTTAGGGTTAGGCGTTTTGCGCTGCTTCGCG
ATGTACGGGCCAGATATACGCGTTGACATTGATTATTGACTAGTTATTAATAGTAATCAATTACGGGGTC
ATTAGTTCATAGCCCATATATGGAGTTCCGCGTTACATAACTTACGGTAAATGGCCCGCCTGGCTGACCG
CCCAACGACCCCCGCCCATTGACGTCAATAATGACGTATGTTCCCATAGTAACGCCAATAGGGACTTTCC
ATTGACGTCAATGGGTGGAGTATTTACGGTAAACTGCCCACTTGGCAGTACATCAAGTGTATCATATGCC
AAGTACGCCCCCTATTGACGTCAATGACGGTAAATGGCCCGCCTGGCATTATGCCCAGTACATGACCTTA
TGGGACTTTCCTACTTGGCAGTACATCTACGTATTAGTCATCGCTATTACCATGGTGATGCGGTTTTGGC
AGTACATCAATGGGCGTGGATAGCGGTTTGACTCACGGGGATTTCCAAGTCTCCACCCCATTGACGTCAA
TGGGAGTTTGTTTTGGCACCAAAATCAACGGGACTTTCCAAAATGTCGTAACAACTCCGCCCCATTGACG
CAAATGGGCGGTAGGCGTGTACGGTGGGAGGTCTATATAAGCAGAGCTCTCTGGCTAACTAGAGAACCCA
CTGCTTACTGGCTTATCGAAATTAATACGACTCACTATAGGGAGACCCAAGCTTGCCACCATGGCTTCTA
ACTTTACTCAGTTCGTTCTCGTCGACAATGGCGGAACTGGCGACGTGACTGTCGCCCCAAGCAACTTCGC
TAACGGGGTCGCTGAATGGATCAGCTCTAACTCGCGATCACAGGCTTACAAAGTAACCTGTAGCGTTCGT
CAGAGCTCTGCGCAGAATCGCAAATACACCATCAAAGTCGAGGTGCCTAAAGTGGCAACCCAGACTGTTG
GTGGTGAAGAGCTTCCTGTAGCCGGATGGAGATCTTACTTAAATATGGAACTAACCATTCCAATTTTCGC
CACGAATTCCGACTGCGAGCTTATTGTTAAGGCAATGCAAGGTCTCCTAAAAGATGGAAACCCGATTCCC
TCGGCCATCGCGGCCAACTCCGGCATCTACGGAGGTGGAGGTGGATCTGGTGGATCTCCTCCACATATGG
CTTACCCATACGATGTTCCAGATTACGCTCCTCCAAAGCTTGGATCCGGCGGCATCATTGAGCTCACAGA
CGAGAACGACTTCCACGCCAACGGCACCGATGTGGGCTTCGATCTGCATCATGGGTCCGGCGGGTCCGGC
CCAGGCAGCCTCTGGAGCAAGCCCACCCCCAGCATCACGCCCACCCCCGGCCGCAAGCCTTTCTCTAGCT
ACCGCAACGACAGCTCCAGCTCGCTTGGCAGTGCTTCCACAGACTCTTATTTCGGCGGCGGGACCAGCAG
CAGCGCAGCGGCTACCCAGCGCCTGGCGGACTACAGCCCCCCTAGCCCCGCCCTGAGCTTTGCGCACAAC
GGAAACAATAACAATAACGGCAATGGGTACACCTACACAGCGGGGGGAGAAGCCTCAGTGCCATCCCCCG
ACGGCTGCCCCGAGCTGCAGCCCACTTTTGACCCGGCTCCCGCTCCCCCACCTGGGGCACCACTTATCTG
GGCCCAGTTCGAGCGGTCCCCGGGAGGCGGACCTGCAGCTCCGGTATCTTCTTCCTGCTCTTCTTCTGCA
TCTTCGTCTGCTTCTTCCTCCTCCGTGGTCTTCCCCGGGGGTGGCGCCAGTGCGCCCTCCAACGCCAACC
TGGGGCTATTGGTGCACCGCCGGCTGCACCCTGGCACCAGCTGCCCGCGCCTGTCTCCACCCTTGCACAT
GGCCCCGGGGGCGGGAGAGCACCACCTGGCTCGCCGGGTGCGCAGCGACCCGGGTGGAGGAGGCCTGGCC
TACGCCGCTTATGCCAACGGGCTGGGGGCACAGCTGCCTGGCTTGCAGCCGTCGGACACGTCGGGCTCCT
CCTCTTCGTCCAGCTCCTCCTCCAGCTCTTCATCCTCTTCCTCCGGGCTTCGGCGTAAAGGCAGCCGCGA
CTGCTCCGTGTGCTTCGAGAGCGAAGTGATTGCCGCGCTGGTGCCCTGTGGCCACAACCTCTTCTGCATG
GAGTGCGCCAATCGCATCTGTGAGAAGAGCGAGCCCGAGTGCCCGGTCTGCCACACCGCGGTCACTCAGG
CCATCCGCATCTTTTCTTAATCTAGAGCGGCCGCCTAGAGGGCCCTATTCTATAGTGTCACCTAAATGCT
AGAGCTCGCTGATCAGCCTCGACTGTGCCTTCTAGTTGCCAGCCATCTGTTGTTTGCCCCTCCCCCGTGC
CTTCCTTGACCCTGGAAGGTGCCACTCCCACTGTCCTTTCCTAATAAAATGAGGAAATTGCATCGCATTG
TCTGAGTAGGTGTCATTCTATTCTGGGGGGTGGGGTGGGGCAGGACAGCAAGGGGGAGGATTGGGAAGAC
AATAGCAGGCATGCTGGGGATGCGGTGGGCTCTATGGCTTCTGAGGCGGAAAGAACCAGCTGGGGCTCTA
GGGGGTATCCCC
[124 nt withheld, positions 2743-2866]
C
[91 nt withheld, positions 2868-2958]
A
[49 nt withheld, positions 2960-3008]
CCTTTGACGTTGGAGTCCACGTTCTTT
[37 nt withheld, positions 3036-3072]
ACCCTATCTCGGTCTATTCTTTTGATTTATAAGGGATTTTGCCGATTTCGGCCTATTGGTTAAAAAATGA
GCTGATTTAACAAAAATTTAACGCGAATTAATTCTGTGGAATGTGTGTCAGTTAGGGTGTGGAAAGTCCC
CAGGCTCCCCAGCAGGCAGAAGTATGCAAAGCATGCATCTCAATTAGTCAGCAACCAGGTGTGGAAAGTC
CCCAGGCTCCCCAGCAGGCAGAAGTATGCAAAGCATGCATCTCAATTAGTCAGCAACCATAGTCCCGCCC
CTAACTCCGCCCATCCCGCCCCTAACTCCGCCCAGTTCCGCCCATTCTCCGCCCCATGGCTGACTAATTT
TTTTTATTTATGCAGAGGCCGAGGCCGCCTCTGCCTCTGAGCTATTCCAGAAGTAGTGAGGAGGCTTTTT
TGGAGGCCTAGGCTTTTGCAAAAAGCTCCCGGGAGCTTGTATATCCATTTTCGGATCTGATCAAGAGACA
GGATGAGGATCGTTTCGCATGATTGAACAAGATGGATTGCACGCAGGTTCTCCGGCCGCTTGGGTGGAGA
GGCTATTCGGCTATGACTGGGCACAACAGACAATCGGCTGCTCTGATGCCGCCGTGTTCCGGCTGTCAGC
GCAGGGGCGCCCGGTTCTTTTTGTCAAGACCGACCTGTCCGGTGCCCTGAATGAACTGCAGGACGAGGCA
GCGCGGCTATCGTGGCTGGCCACGACGGGCGTTCCTTGCGCAGCTGTGCTCGACGTTGTCACTGAAGCGG
GAAGGGACTGGCTGCTATTGGGCGAAGTGCCGGGGCAGGATCTCCTGTCATCTCACCTTGCTCCTGCCGA
GAAAGTATCCATCATGGCTGATGCAATGCGGCGGCTGCATACGCTTGATCCGGCTACCTGCCCATTCGAC
CACCAAGCGAAACATCGCATCGAGCGAGCACGTACTCGGATGGAAGCCGGTCTTGTCGATCAGGATGATC
TGGACGAAGAGCATCAGGGGCTCGCGCCAGCCGAACTGTTCGCCAGGCTCAAGGCGCGCATGCCCGACGG
CGAGGATCTCGTCGTGACCCATGGCGATGCCTGCTTGCCGAATATCATGGTGGAAAATGGCCGCTTTTCT
GGATTCATCGACTGTGGCCGGCTGGGTGTGGCGGACCGCTATCAGGACATAGCGTTGGCTACCCGTGATA
TTGCTGAAGAGCTTGGCGGCGAATGGGCTGACCGCTTCCTCGTGCTTTACGGTATCGCCGCTCCCGATTC
GCAGCGCATCGCCTTCTATCGCCTTCTTGACGAGTTCTTCTGAGCGGGACTCTGGGGTTCGAAATGACCG
ACCAAGCGACGCCCAACCTGCCATCACGAGATTTCGATTCCACCGCCGCCTTCTATGAAAGGTTGGGCTT
CGGAATCGTTTTCCGGGACGCCGGCTGGATGATCCTCCAGCGCGGGGATCTCATGCTGGAGTTCTTCGCC
CACCCCAACTTGTTTATTGCAGCTTATAATGGTTACAAATAAAGCAATAGCATCACAAATTTCACAAATA
AAGCATTTTTTTCACTGCATTCTAGTTGTGGTTTGTCCAAACTCATCAATGTATCTTATCATGTCTGTAT
ACCGTCGACCTCTAGCTAGAGCTTGGCGTAATCATGGTCATAGCTGTTTCCTGTGTGAAATTGTTATCCG
CTCACAATTCCACACAACATACGAGCCGGAAGCATAAAGTGTAAAGCCTGGGGTGCCTAATGAGTGAGCT
AACTCACATTAATTGCGTTGCGCTCACTGCCCGCTTTCCAGTCGGGAAACCTGTCGTGCCAGCTGCATTA
ATGAATCGGCCAACGCGCGGGGAGAGGCGGTTTGCGTATTGGGCGCTCTTCCGCTTCCTCGCTCACTGAC
TCGCTGCGCTCGGTCGTTCGGCTGCGGCGAGCGGTATCAGCTCACTCAAAGGCGGTAATACGGTTATCCA
CAGAATCAGGGGATAACGCAGGAAAGAACATGTGAGCAAAAGGCCAGCAAAAGGCCAGGAACCGTAAAAA
GGCCGCGTTGCTGGCGTTTTTCCATAGGCTCCGCCCCCCTGACGAGCATCACAAAAATCGACGCTCAAGT
CAGAGGTGGCGAAACCCGACAGGACTATAAAGATACCAGGCGTTTCCCCCTGGAAGCTCCCTCGTGCGCT
CTCCTGTTCCGACCCTGCCGCTTACCGGATACCTGTCCGCCTTTCTCCCTTCGGGAAGCGTGGCGCTTTC
TCATAGCTCACGCTGTAGGTATCTCAGTTCGGTGTAGGTCGTTCGCTCCAAGCTGGGCTGTGTGCACGAA
CCCCCCGTTCAGCCCGACCGCTGCGCCTTATCCGGTAACTATCGTCTTGAGTCCAACCCGGTAAGACACG
ACTTATCGCCACTGGCAGCAGCCACTGGTAACAGGATTAGCAGAGCGAGGTATGTAGGCGGTGCTACAGA
GTTCTTGAAGTGGTGGCCTAACTACGGCTACACTAGAAGAACAGTATTTGGTATCTGCGCTCTGCTGAAG
CCAGTTACCTTCGGAAAAAGAGTTGGTAGCTCTTGATCCGGCAAACAAACCACCGCTGGTAGCGGTGGTT
TTTTTGTTTGCAAGCAGCAGATTACGCGCAGAAAAAAAGGATCTCAAGAAGATCCTTTGATCTTTTCTAC
GGGGTCTGACGCTCAGTGGAACGAAAACTCACGTTAAGGGATTTTGGTCATGAGATTATCAAAAAGGATC
TTCACCTAGATCCTTTTAAATTAAAAATGAAGTTTTAAATCAATCTAAAGTATATATGAGTAAACTTGGT
CTGACAGTTACCAATGCTTAATCAGTGAGGCACCTATCTCAGCGATCTGTCTATTTCGTTCATCCATAGT
TGCCTGACTCCCCGTCGTGTAGATAACTACGATACGGGAGGGCTTACCATCTGGCCCCAGTGCTGCAATG
ATACCGCGAGACCCACGCTCACCGGCTCCAGATTTATCAGCAATAAACCAGCCAGCCGGAAGGGCCGAGC
GCAGAAGTGGTCCTGCAACTTTATCCGCCTCCATCCAGTCTATTAATTGTTGCCGGGAAGCTAGAGTAAG
TAGTTCGCCAGTTAATAGTTTGCGCAACGTTGTTGCCATTGCTACAGGCATCGTGGTGTCACGCTCGTCG
TTTGGTATGGCTTCATTCAGCTCCGGTTCCCAACGATCAAGGCGAGTTACATGATCCCCCATGTTGTGCA
AAAAAGCGGTTAGCTCCTTCGGTCCTCCGATCGTTGTCAGAAGTAAGTTGGCCGCAGTGTTATCACTCAT
GGTTATGGCAGCACTGCATAATTCTCTTACTGTCATGCCATCCGTAAGATGCTTTTCTGTGACTGGTGAG
TACTCAACCAAGTCATTCTGAGAATAGTGTATGCGGCGACCGAGTTGCTCTTGCCCGGCGTCAATACGGG
ATAATACCGCGCCACATAGCAGAACTTTAAAAGTGCTCATCATTGGAAAACGTTCTTCGGGGCGAAAACT
CTCAAGGATCTTACCGCTGTTGAGATCCAGTTCGATGTAACCCACTCGTGCACCCAACTGATCTTCAGCA
TCTTTTACTTTCACCAGCGTTTCTGGGTGAGCAAAAACAGGAAGGCAAAATGCCGCAAAAAAGGGAATAA
GGGCGACACGGAAATGTTGAATACTCATACTCTTCCTTTTTCAATATTATTGAAGCATTTATCAGGGTTA
TTGTCTCATGAGCGGATACATATTTGAATGTATTTAGAAAAATAAACAAATAGGGGTTCCGCGCACATTT
CCCCGAAAAGTGCCACCTGACGTC
Features (pLannotate 1.2.2; 23 found; start..end, strand, type, name):
     28..80      -  misc_feature   bom (fragment): basis of mobility region from pBR322
    235..614     +  enhancer       CMV enhancer: human cytomegalovirus immediate early enhancer
    615..818     +  promoter       CMV promoter: human cytomegalovirus (CMV) immediate early promoter
    814..847     +  LTR            5' LTR (truncated) (fragment): truncated 5' long terminal repeat (LTR) from HIV-1
    863..881     +  promoter       T7 promoter: promoter for bacteriophage T7 RNA polymerase
    904..1290    +  CDS            MS2: bacteriophage MS2 coat protein binds to a specific stem-loop structure in the viral RNA (Peabody, 1993)
   1333..1359    +  CDS            3xHA (fragment): three tandem HA epitope tags
   1369..2397    +  CDS            MEX3B (fragment): MEX3B_HUMAN - Also known as KIAA2009, RKHD3, RNF195. Experimental evidence at protein level: Swiss-Prot protein existence level 1. RNA-binding protein. May be involved in post-transcriptional regulatory mechanisms. From Homo sapiens (Human).
   2429..2447    -  promoter       SP6 promoter: promoter for bacteriophage SP6 RNA polymerase
   2473..2697    +  polyA_signal   bGH poly(A) signal: bovine growth hormone polyadenylation signal
   2701..2722    +  promoter       SV40 promoter (fragment): SV40 enhancer and early promoter
   2743..3171    +  rep_origin     f1 ori (sequence partly withheld): f1 bacteriophage origin of replication; arrow indicates direction of (+) strand synthesis
   3185..3514    +  promoter       SV40 promoter: SV40 enhancer and early promoter
   3581..4372    +  CDS            neo: KKA2_KLEPN - Also known as kan, nptII. Experimental evidence at protein level: Swiss-Prot protein existence level 1. Resistance to kanamycin, neomycin, paromomycin, ribostamycin, butirosin and gentamicin B. From Klebsiella pneumoniae.
   4396..4554    +  CDS            ble (fragment): BLE_KLEPN - Experimental evidence at protein level: Swiss-Prot protein existence level 1. Binding protein with a strong affinity to the bleomycin family of antibiotics. Binds to CL990; an antimitotic-antibiotic compound. From Klebsiella pneumoniae.
   4549..4670    +  polyA_signal   SV40 poly(A) signal: SV40 polyadenylation signal
   4743..4759    -  protein_bind   lac operator: The lac repressor binds to the lac operator to inhibit transcription in E. coli. This inhibition can be relieved by adding lactose or isopropyl-β-D-thiogalactopyranoside (IPTG). lac repressor encoded by lacI
   4767..4797    -  promoter       lac promoter: promoter for the E. coli lac operon
   4812..4833    -  protein_bind   CAP binding site: CAP binding activates transcription in the presence of cAMP. E. coli catabolite activator protein
   4846..4938    -  CDS            lacI (fragment): lac repressor; lacI; The lac repressor binds to the lac operator to inhibit transcription in E. coli. This inhibition can be relieved by adding lactose or isopropyl-β-D-thiogalactopyranoside (IPTG).
   5121..5709    -  rep_origin     ori: high-copy-number ColE1/pMB1/pBR322/pUC origin of replication
   5880..6740    -  CDS            AmpR: β-lactamase; bla; confers resistance to ampicillin, carbenicillin, and related antibiotics
   6741..6845    -  promoter       AmpR promoter: bla
