[The description below was written by a language model from this plasmid's Addgene catalogue record and pLannotate feature annotations shown in this document.]
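Description:
pcDNA3.1-MS2-HA-HsMex3B_230-569_AD is a mammalian expression plasmid of 6,876 nt. The catalogue lists the backbone as unknown, but the name and the annotated layout are consistent with a pcDNA3.1-type vector. It is maintained in E. coli through a high-copy ColE1/pUC-type origin and selected with ampicillin via the β-lactamase gene and its own promoter. An f1 origin is also present. For selection in mammalian cells it carries a neomycin/kanamycin phosphotransferase gene driven by the SV40 enhancer/early promoter and terminated by an SV40 polyadenylation signal. Several short annotated fragments (bom, lacI, ble, a truncated HIV-1 LTR hit, lac promoter/operator) look like backbone remnants or partial matches rather than functional parts of the design.

The expression cassette uses the human CMV immediate-early enhancer and promoter, followed by a T7 promoter, to drive a single fusion reading frame ended by the bovine growth hormone polyadenylation signal. The fusion consists of the bacteriophage MS2 coat protein at the N-terminus, an HA epitope (annotated as a fragment of a 3xHA tag, so apparently a single copy), and a fragment of human MEX3B corresponding to residues 230–569, derived from the NCBI reference transcript. MEX3B is an RNA-binding protein implicated in post-transcriptional regulation. An SP6 promoter lies in reverse orientation downstream of the insert.

Because the MS2 coat protein binds a specific RNA stem-loop, a fusion of this kind can be used to tether the MEX3B fragment to a reporter mRNA carrying MS2 binding sites, with the HA tag allowing detection. The record itself, however, states only mammalian expression as the purpose. It does not explain the "AD" suffix.
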