Addgene plasmid #148480: pcDNA3.1-MS2-HA-HsMex3B_230-569_AD
Purpose: Mammalian Expression of HsMex3B_230-569
Depositing lab: Elisa Izaurralde.
Backbone
  Vector backbone: Unknown
  Vector type: Mammalian Expression
Growth in bacteria
  Bacterial resistance: Ampicillin, 100 μg/mL
  Growth temperature: 37°C
  Growth strain: DH5alpha
  Copy number: High Copy
Gene/Insert
  Gene/Insert name: HsMex3B_230-569
  Species: H. sapiens (human)
  Entrez Gene: MEX3B (a.k.a. RKHD3, MEX-3B, RNF195, MGC117199, DKFZp434J0617)
  Cloning method: Unknown
Terms and licenses: Academic/Nonprofit Terms; Industry Terms: Not Available to Industry
Depositor comments: ORF extracted from NCBI:NM_032246 Plasmids from this collection were made available to the research community and donated after the lab closed. Please note that the sequence provided by the depositing laboratory may be theoretical/predicted or based on Sanger sequencing results. There may be discrepancies between sequencing results obtained by Addgene and the depositor sequence. If an Addgene verified sequence is not available, please contact before placing your order to request that our lab fully sequence the plasmid.
How to cite: pcDNA3.1-MS2-HA-HsMex3B_230-569_AD was a gift from Elisa Izaurralde (Addgene plasmid # 148480 ; http://n2t.net/addgene:148480 ; RRID:Addgene_148480)
